Addgene plasmid #58768: pX330A-1x4
Purpose: Expresses Cas9 nuclease and gRNA
Depositing lab: Takashi Yamamoto. Publication: Multiplex genome engineering in human cells using all-in-one CRISPR/Cas9 vector system. Sakuma T, Nishikawa A, Kume S, Chayama K, Yamamoto T. Sci Rep. 2014 Jun 23;4:5400. doi: 10.1038/srep05400. PubMed 24954249.
Backbone
  Vector backbone: pUC ori vector
  Vector type: Mammalian Expression, CRISPR
Growth in bacteria
  Bacterial resistance: Ampicillin, 100 μg/mL
  Growth temperature: 37°C
  Growth strain: Stbl3
  Copy number: High Copy
Gene/Insert
  Gene/Insert name: humanized S. pyogenes Cas9 nuclease (alt names: SpCas9; hSpCas9)
  Species: S. pyogenes
  Insert size (bp): 4272
  Promoter: CBh
  Tag / fusion protein: 3xFLAG (N terminal on insert)
  Cloning method: Unknown
  Sequencing primers: 5′ T7 (TAATACGACTCACTATAGGG); 3′ T3 (GCAATTAACCCTCACTAAAGG)
Resource information
  A portion of this plasmid was derived from a plasmid made by: Feng Zhang
Terms and licenses: Academic/Nonprofit Terms; Industry Terms: Not Available to Industry
How to cite: pX330A-1x4 was a gift from Takashi Yamamoto (Addgene plasmid # 58768 ; http://n2t.net/addgene:58768 ; RRID:Addgene_58768)
