[The description below was written by a language model from this plasmid's Addgene catalogue record and pLannotate feature annotations shown in this document.]
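Description:
pX330A-1x4 is a mammalian expression CRISPR plasmid that delivers Streptococcus pyogenes Cas9 nuclease and a guide RNA from one vector. It is built on a pUC-type high-copy backbone, partly derived from an earlier Cas9/gRNA plasmid, and is propagated in E. coli with ampicillin selection (AmpR with its own bla promoter). The annotation also shows an M13/f1 phage origin, small leftover fragments of bom and rop, and a single AAV2 ITR downstream of the Cas9 cassette. With only one ITR annotated, this appears to be a backbone remnant rather than a packaging-competent AAV genome.

The main payload is humanized SpCas9 (recorded as about 4.3 kb), driven by the CBh promoter. This promoter appears in the feature table as a CMV enhancer, the chicken β-actin promoter and a hybrid CBA/MVM intron. The catalogue lists an N-terminal 3xFLAG tag, which is not separately annotated. A nucleoplasmin bipartite NLS follows the coding sequence at the C terminus, and a bGH polyadenylation signal terminates the transcript. A separate human U6 RNA polymerase III promoter sits upstream of the S. pyogenes gRNA scaffold, providing the position for a guide sequence.

Immediately after this scaffold lie a second, partial scaffold fragment and a lacZα segment with its lac promoter/operator, a pBluescript MCS fragment and flanking T7 and T3 promoters. This arrangement, together with the associated work on all-in-one multiplex genome engineering in human cells, suggests a replaceable region for receiving additional gRNA cassettes. However, the record does not describe the assembly scheme or explain the "1x4" designation.
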