Features (pLannotate 1.2.2; 26 found; start..end, strand, type, name):
      8..293     +  enhancer       CMV enhancer: human cytomegalovirus immediate early enhancer; contains an 18-bp deletion relative to the standard CMV enhancer
    295..572     +  promoter       chicken β-actin promoter: No description available
    573..801     +  intron         hybrid intron: hybrid between chicken β-actin (CBA) and minute virus of mice (MMV) introns (Gray et al., 2011)
    939..2540    +  CDS            Cas9(N): N-terminal portion of Streptococcus pyogenes Cas9 (Zetsche et al., 2015)
   2541..5039    +  CDS            Cas9(C): C-terminal portion of Streptococcus pyogenes Cas9 (Zetsche et al., 2015)
   5040..5087    +  CDS            nucleoplasmin NLS: bipartite nuclear localization signal from nucleoplasmin
   5121..5232    +  polyA_signal   bGH poly(A) signal: bovine growth hormone polyadenylation signal
   5337..5477    +  repeat_region  AAV2 ITR: inverted terminal repeat of adeno-associated virus serotype 2 inverted
   5482..5533    -  misc_feature   bom (fragment): basis of mobility region from pBR322
   5552..5932    +  rep_origin     M13 ori (sequence partly withheld): M13 bacteriophage origin of replication; arrow indicates direction of (+) strand synthesis
   6008..6057    -  misc_feature   bom (fragment): basis of mobility region from pBR322
   6159..6194    -  CDS            rop (fragment): Rop protein, which maintains plasmids at low copy number; rop
   6289..6393    +  promoter       AmpR promoter: bla
   6394..7254    +  CDS            AmpR: β-lactamase; bla; confers resistance to ampicillin, carbenicillin, and related antibiotics
   7425..8013    +  rep_origin     ori: high-copy-number ColE1/pMB1/pBR322/pUC origin of replication
   8075..8315    +  promoter       U6 promoter: RNA polymerase III promoter for human U6 snRNA
   8342..8417    +  misc_RNA       gRNA scaffold: guide RNA scaffold for the Streptococcus pyogenes CRISPR/Cas9 system
   8424..8467    +  misc_RNA       gRNA scaffold (fragment): guide RNA scaffold for the Streptococcus pyogenes CRISPR/Cas9 system
   8513..8531    -  rep_origin     f1 ori (fragment): f1 bacteriophage origin of replication; arrow indicates direction of (+) strand synthesis
   8536..8691    -  CDS            lacZα (fragment): LacZα fragment of β-galactosidase; lacZ fragment
   8699..8717    +  promoter       T7 promoter: promoter for bacteriophage T7 RNA polymerase
   8726..8749    -  misc_feature   MCS (fragment): pBluescript multiple cloning site
   8765..8783    -  promoter       T3 promoter: promoter for bacteriophage T3 RNA polymerase
   8828..8844    -  protein_bind   lac operator: The lac repressor binds to the lac operator to inhibit transcription in E. coli. This inhibition can be relieved by adding lactose or isopropyl-β-D-thiogalactopyranoside (IPTG). lac repressor encoded by lacI
   8852..8882    -  promoter       lac promoter: promoter for the E. coli lac operon
   8897..8918    -  protein_bind   CAP binding site: CAP binding activates transcription in the presence of cAMP. E. coli catabolite activator protein
>Addgene plasmid #58768 | pX330A-1x4 | depositor full sequence | sequence record 91070 | pX330A-1x4 sequence 8962 bps
AGGTACCCGTTACATAACTTACGGTAAATGGCCCGCCTGGCTGACCGCCCAACGACCCCCGCCCATTGAC
GTCAATAGTAACGCCAATAGGGACTTTCCATTGACGTCAATGGGTGGAGTATTTACGGTAAACTGCCCAC
TTGGCAGTACATCAAGTGTATCATATGCCAAGTACGCCCCCTATTGACGTCAATGACGGTAAATGGCCCG
CCTGGCATTGTGCCCAGTACATGACCTTATGGGACTTTCCTACTTGGCAGTACATCTACGTATTAGTCAT
CGCTATTACCATGGTCGAGGTGAGCCCCACGTTCTGCTTCACTCTCCCCATCTCCCCCCCCTCCCCACCC
CCAATTTTGTATTTATTTATTTTTTAATTATTTTGTGCAGCGATGGGGGCGGGGGGGGGGGGGGGGCGCG
CGCCAGGCGGGGCGGGGCGGGGCGAGGGGCGGGGCGGGGCGAGGCGGAGAGGTGCGGCGGCAGCCAATCA
GAGCGGCGCGCTCCGAAAGTTTCCTTTTATGGCGAGGCGGCGGCGGCGGCGGCCCTATAAAAAGCGAAGC
GCGCGGCGGGCGGGAGTCGCTGCGACGCTGCCTTCGCCCCGTGCCCCGCTCCGCCGCCGCCTCGCGCCGC
CCGCCCCGGCTCTGACTGACCGCGTTACTCCCACAGGTGAGCGGGCGGGACGGCCCTTCTCCTCCGGGCT
GTAATTAGCTGAGCAAGAGGTAAGGGTTTAAGGGATGGTTGGTTGGTGGGGTATTAATGTTTAATTACCT
GGAGCACCTGCCTGAAATCACTTTTTTTCAGGTTGGACCGGTGCCACCATGGACTATAAGGACCACGACG
GAGACTACAAGGATCATGATATTGATTACAAAGACGATGACGATAAGATGGCCCCAAAGAAGAAGCGGAA
GGTCGGTATCCACGGAGTCCCAGCAGCCGACAAGAAGTACAGCATCGGCCTGGACATCGGCACCAACTCT
GTGGGCTGGGCCGTGATCACCGACGAGTACAAGGTGCCCAGCAAGAAATTCAAGGTGCTGGGCAACACCG
ACCGGCACAGCATCAAGAAGAACCTGATCGGAGCCCTGCTGTTCGACAGCGGCGAAACAGCCGAGGCCAC
CCGGCTGAAGAGAACCGCCAGAAGAAGATACACCAGACGGAAGAACCGGATCTGCTATCTGCAAGAGATC
TTCAGCAACGAGATGGCCAAGGTGGACGACAGCTTCTTCCACAGACTGGAAGAGTCCTTCCTGGTGGAAG
AGGATAAGAAGCACGAGCGGCACCCCATCTTCGGCAACATCGTGGACGAGGTGGCCTACCACGAGAAGTA
CCCCACCATCTACCACCTGAGAAAGAAACTGGTGGACAGCACCGACAAGGCCGACCTGCGGCTGATCTAT
CTGGCCCTGGCCCACATGATCAAGTTCCGGGGCCACTTCCTGATCGAGGGCGACCTGAACCCCGACAACA
GCGACGTGGACAAGCTGTTCATCCAGCTGGTGCAGACCTACAACCAGCTGTTCGAGGAAAACCCCATCAA
CGCCAGCGGCGTGGACGCCAAGGCCATCCTGTCTGCCAGACTGAGCAAGAGCAGACGGCTGGAAAATCTG
ATCGCCCAGCTGCCCGGCGAGAAGAAGAATGGCCTGTTCGGAAACCTGATTGCCCTGAGCCTGGGCCTGA
CCCCCAACTTCAAGAGCAACTTCGACCTGGCCGAGGATGCCAAACTGCAGCTGAGCAAGGACACCTACGA
CGACGACCTGGACAACCTGCTGGCCCAGATCGGCGACCAGTACGCCGACCTGTTTCTGGCCGCCAAGAAC
CTGTCCGACGCCATCCTGCTGAGCGACATCCTGAGAGTGAACACCGAGATCACCAAGGCCCCCCTGAGCG
CCTCTATGATCAAGAGATACGACGAGCACCACCAGGACCTGACCCTGCTGAAAGCTCTCGTGCGGCAGCA
GCTGCCTGAGAAGTACAAAGAGATTTTCTTCGACCAGAGCAAGAACGGCTACGCCGGCTACATTGACGGC
GGAGCCAGCCAGGAAGAGTTCTACAAGTTCATCAAGCCCATCCTGGAAAAGATGGACGGCACCGAGGAAC
TGCTCGTGAAGCTGAACAGAGAGGACCTGCTGCGGAAGCAGCGGACCTTCGACAACGGCAGCATCCCCCA
CCAGATCCACCTGGGAGAGCTGCACGCCATTCTGCGGCGGCAGGAAGATTTTTACCCATTCCTGAAGGAC
AACCGGGAAAAGATCGAGAAGATCCTGACCTTCCGCATCCCCTACTACGTGGGCCCTCTGGCCAGGGGAA
ACAGCAGATTCGCCTGGATGACCAGAAAGAGCGAGGAAACCATCACCCCCTGGAACTTCGAGGAAGTGGT
GGACAAGGGCGCTTCCGCCCAGAGCTTCATCGAGCGGATGACCAACTTCGATAAGAACCTGCCCAACGAG
AAGGTGCTGCCCAAGCACAGCCTGCTGTACGAGTACTTCACCGTGTATAACGAGCTGACCAAAGTGAAAT
ACGTGACCGAGGGAATGAGAAAGCCCGCCTTCCTGAGCGGCGAGCAGAAAAAGGCCATCGTGGACCTGCT
GTTCAAGACCAACCGGAAAGTGACCGTGAAGCAGCTGAAAGAGGACTACTTCAAGAAAATCGAGTGCTTC
GACTCCGTGGAAATCTCCGGCGTGGAAGATCGGTTCAACGCCTCCCTGGGCACATACCACGATCTGCTGA
AAATTATCAAGGACAAGGACTTCCTGGACAATGAGGAAAACGAGGACATTCTGGAAGATATCGTGCTGAC
CCTGACACTGTTTGAGGACAGAGAGATGATCGAGGAACGGCTGAAAACCTATGCCCACCTGTTCGACGAC
AAAGTGATGAAGCAGCTGAAGCGGCGGAGATACACCGGCTGGGGCAGGCTGAGCCGGAAGCTGATCAACG
GCATCCGGGACAAGCAGTCCGGCAAGACAATCCTGGATTTCCTGAAGTCCGACGGCTTCGCCAACAGAAA
CTTCATGCAGCTGATCCACGACGACAGCCTGACCTTTAAAGAGGACATCCAGAAAGCCCAGGTGTCCGGC
CAGGGCGATAGCCTGCACGAGCACATTGCCAATCTGGCCGGCAGCCCCGCCATTAAGAAGGGCATCCTGC
AGACAGTGAAGGTGGTGGACGAGCTCGTGAAAGTGATGGGCCGGCACAAGCCCGAGAACATCGTGATCGA
AATGGCCAGAGAGAACCAGACCACCCAGAAGGGACAGAAGAACAGCCGCGAGAGAATGAAGCGGATCGAA
GAGGGCATCAAAGAGCTGGGCAGCCAGATCCTGAAAGAACACCCCGTGGAAAACACCCAGCTGCAGAACG
AGAAGCTGTACCTGTACTACCTGCAGAATGGGCGGGATATGTACGTGGACCAGGAACTGGACATCAACCG
GCTGTCCGACTACGATGTGGACCATATCGTGCCTCAGAGCTTTCTGAAGGACGACTCCATCGACAACAAG
GTGCTGACCAGAAGCGACAAGAACCGGGGCAAGAGCGACAACGTGCCCTCCGAAGAGGTCGTGAAGAAGA
TGAAGAACTACTGGCGGCAGCTGCTGAACGCCAAGCTGATTACCCAGAGAAAGTTCGACAATCTGACCAA
GGCCGAGAGAGGCGGCCTGAGCGAACTGGATAAGGCCGGCTTCATCAAGAGACAGCTGGTGGAAACCCGG
CAGATCACAAAGCACGTGGCACAGATCCTGGACTCCCGGATGAACACTAAGTACGACGAGAATGACAAGC
TGATCCGGGAAGTGAAAGTGATCACCCTGAAGTCCAAGCTGGTGTCCGATTTCCGGAAGGATTTCCAGTT
TTACAAAGTGCGCGAGATCAACAACTACCACCACGCCCACGACGCCTACCTGAACGCCGTCGTGGGAACC
GCCCTGATCAAAAAGTACCCTAAGCTGGAAAGCGAGTTCGTGTACGGCGACTACAAGGTGTACGACGTGC
GGAAGATGATCGCCAAGAGCGAGCAGGAAATCGGCAAGGCTACCGCCAAGTACTTCTTCTACAGCAACAT
CATGAACTTTTTCAAGACCGAGATTACCCTGGCCAACGGCGAGATCCGGAAGCGGCCTCTGATCGAGACA
AACGGCGAAACCGGGGAGATCGTGTGGGATAAGGGCCGGGATTTTGCCACCGTGCGGAAAGTGCTGAGCA
TGCCCCAAGTGAATATCGTGAAAAAGACCGAGGTGCAGACAGGCGGCTTCAGCAAAGAGTCTATCCTGCC
CAAGAGGAACAGCGATAAGCTGATCGCCAGAAAGAAGGACTGGGACCCTAAGAAGTACGGCGGCTTCGAC
AGCCCCACCGTGGCCTATTCTGTGCTGGTGGTGGCCAAAGTGGAAAAGGGCAAGTCCAAGAAACTGAAGA
GTGTGAAAGAGCTGCTGGGGATCACCATCATGGAAAGAAGCAGCTTCGAGAAGAATCCCATCGACTTTCT
GGAAGCCAAGGGCTACAAAGAAGTGAAAAAGGACCTGATCATCAAGCTGCCTAAGTACTCCCTGTTCGAG
CTGGAAAACGGCCGGAAGAGAATGCTGGCCTCTGCCGGCGAACTGCAGAAGGGAAACGAACTGGCCCTGC
CCTCCAAATATGTGAACTTCCTGTACCTGGCCAGCCACTATGAGAAGCTGAAGGGCTCCCCCGAGGATAA
TGAGCAGAAACAGCTGTTTGTGGAACAGCACAAGCACTACCTGGACGAGATCATCGAGCAGATCAGCGAG
TTCTCCAAGAGAGTGATCCTGGCCGACGCTAATCTGGACAAAGTGCTGTCCGCCTACAACAAGCACCGGG
ATAAGCCCATCAGAGAGCAGGCCGAGAATATCATCCACCTGTTTACCCTGACCAATCTGGGAGCCCCTGC
CGCCTTCAAGTACTTTGACACCACCATCGACCGGAAGAGGTACACCAGCACCAAAGAGGTGCTGGACGCC
ACCCTGATCCACCAGAGCATCACCGGCCTGTACGAGACACGGATCGACCTGTCTCAGCTGGGAGGCGACA
AAAGGCCGGCGGCCACGAAAAAGGCCGGCCAGGCAAAAAAGAAAAAGTAAGAATTCCTAGAGCTCGCTGA
TCAGCCTCGACTGTGCCTTCTAGTTGCCAGCCATCTGTTGTTTGCCCCTCCCCCGTGCCTTCCTTGACCC
TGGAAGGTGCCACTCCCACTGTCCTTTCCTAATAAAATGAGGAAATTGCATCGCATTGTCTGAGTAGGTG
TCATTCTATTCTGGGGGGTGGGGTGGGGCAGGACAGCAAGGGGGAGGATTGGGAAGAGAATAGCAGGCAT
GCTGGGGAGCGGCCGCAGGAACCCCTAGTGATGGAGTTGGCCACTCCCTCTCTGCGCGCTCGCTCGCTCA
CTGAGGCCGGGCGACCAAAGGTCGCCCGACGCCCGGGCTTTGCCCGGGCGGCCTCAGTGAGCGAGCGAGC
GCGCAGCTGCCTGCAGGGGCGCCTGATGCGGTATTTTCTCCTTACGCATCTGTGCGGTATTTCACACCGC
ATA
[142 nt withheld, positions 5534-5675]
C
[141 nt withheld, positions 5677-5817]
CCTTTGACGTTGGAGTCCACGTTCTTT
[37 nt withheld, positions 5845-5881]
ACCCTATCTCGGGCTATTCTTTTGATTTATAAGGGATTTTGCCGATTTCGGCCTATTGGTTAAAAAATGA
GCTGATTTAACAAAAATTTAACGCGAATTTTAACAAAATATTAACGTTTACAATTTTATGGTGCACTCTC
AGTACAATCTGCTCTGATGCCGCATAGTTAAGCCAGCCCCGACACCCGCCAACACCCGCTGACGCGCCCT
GACGGGCTTGTCTGCTCCCGGCATCCGCTTACAGACAAGCTGTGACCGTCTCCGGGAGCTGCATGTGTCA
GAGGTTTTCACCGTCATCACCGAAACGCGCGAGACGAAAGGGCCTCGTGATACGCCTATTTTTATAGGTT
AATGTCATGATAATAATGGTTTCTTAGACGTCAGGTGGCACTTTTCGGGGAAATGTGCGCGGAACCCCTA
TTTGTTTATTTTTCTAAATACATTCAAATATGTATCCGCTCATGAGACAATAACCCTGATAAATGCTTCA
ATAATATTGAAAAAGGAAGAGTATGAGTATTCAACATTTCCGTGTCGCCCTTATTCCCTTTTTTGCGGCA
TTTTGCCTTCCTGTTTTTGCTCACCCAGAAACGCTGGTGAAAGTAAAAGATGCTGAAGATCAGTTGGGTG
CACGAGTGGGTTACATCGAACTGGATCTCAACAGCGGTAAGATCCTTGAGAGTTTTCGCCCCGAAGAACG
TTTTCCAATGATGAGCACTTTTAAAGTTCTGCTATGTGGCGCGGTATTATCCCGTATTGACGCCGGGCAA
GAGCAACTCGGTCGCCGCATACACTATTCTCAGAATGACTTGGTTGAGTACTCACCAGTCACAGAAAAGC
ATCTTACGGATGGCATGACAGTAAGAGAATTATGCAGTGCTGCCATAACCATGAGTGATAACACTGCGGC
CAACTTACTTCTGACAACGATCGGAGGACCGAAGGAGCTAACCGCTTTTTTGCACAACATGGGGGATCAT
GTAACTCGCCTTGATCGTTGGGAACCGGAGCTGAATGAAGCCATACCAAACGACGAGCGTGACACCACGA
TGCCTGTAGCAATGGCAACAACGTTGCGCAAACTATTAACTGGCGAACTACTTACTCTAGCTTCCCGGCA
ACAATTAATAGACTGGATGGAGGCGGATAAAGTTGCAGGACCACTTCTGCGCTCGGCCCTTCCGGCTGGC
TGGTTTATTGCTGATAAATCTGGAGCCGGTGAGCGTGGAAGCCGCGGTATCATTGCAGCACTGGGGCCAG
ATGGTAAGCCCTCCCGTATCGTAGTTATCTACACGACGGGGAGTCAGGCAACTATGGATGAACGAAATAG
ACAGATCGCTGAGATAGGTGCCTCACTGATTAAGCATTGGTAACTGTCAGACCAAGTTTACTCATATATA
CTTTAGATTGATTTAAAACTTCATTTTTAATTTAAAAGGATCTAGGTGAAGATCCTTTTTGATAATCTCA
TGACCAAAATCCCTTAACGTGAGTTTTCGTTCCACTGAGCGTCAGACCCCGTAGAAAAGATCAAAGGATC
TTCTTGAGATCCTTTTTTTCTGCGCGTAATCTGCTGCTTGCAAACAAAAAAACCACCGCTACCAGCGGTG
GTTTGTTTGCCGGATCAAGAGCTACCAACTCTTTTTCCGAAGGTAACTGGCTTCAGCAGAGCGCAGATAC
CAAATACTGTCCTTCTAGTGTAGCCGTAGTTAGGCCACCACTTCAAGAACTCTGTAGCACCGCCTACATA
CCTCGCTCTGCTAATCCTGTTACCAGTGGCTGCTGCCAGTGGCGATAAGTCGTGTCTTACCGGGTTGGAC
TCAAGACGATAGTTACCGGATAAGGCGCAGCGGTCGGGCTGAACGGGGGGTTCGTGCACACAGCCCAGCT
TGGAGCGAACGACCTACACCGAACTGAGATACCTACAGCGTGAGCTATGAGAAAGCGCCACGCTTCCCGA
AGGGAGAAAGGCGGACAGGTATCCGGTAAGCGGCAGGGTCGGAACAGGAGAGCGCACGAGGGAGCTTCCA
GGGGGAAACGCCTGGTATCTTTATAGTCCTGTCGGGTTTCGCCACCTCTGACTTGAGCGTCGATTTTTGT
GATGCTCGTCAGGGGGGCGGAGCCTATGGAAAAACGCCAGCAACGCGGCCTTTTTACGGTTCCTGGCCTT
TTGCTGGCCTTTTGCTCACATGTGAGGGCCTATTTCCCATGATTCCTTCATATTTGCATATACGATACAA
GGCTGTTAGAGAGATAATTGGAATTAATTTGACTGTAAACACAAAGATATTAGTACAAAATACGTGACGT
AGAAAGTAATAATTTCTTGGGTAGTTTGCAGTTTTAAAATTATGTTTTAAAATGGACTATCATATGCTTA
CCGTAACTTGAAAGTATTTCGATTTCTTGGCTTTATATATCTTGTGGAAAGGACGAAACACCGGGTCTTC
GAGAAGACCTGTTTTAGAGCTAGAAATAGCAAGTTAAAATAAGGCTAGTCCGTTATCAACTTGAAAAAGT
GGCACCGAGTCGGTGCTTTTTTGTTTTAGAGCTAGAAATAGCAAGTTAAAATAAGGCTAGTCCGTTTTTA
GCGCGTGCGCCAATTCTGCAGACAAATGGCTCTAGAGACCGGCGCCGCTACAGGGCGCGTCCCATTCGCC
ATTCAGGCTGCGCAACTGTTGGGAAGGGCGATCGGTGCGGGCCTCTTCGCTATTACGCCAGCTGGCGAAA
GGGGGATGTGCTGCAAGGCGATTAAGTTGGGTAACGCCAGGGTTTTCCCAGTCACGACGTTGTAAAACGA
CGGCCAGTGAGCGCGCGTAATACGACTCACTATAGGGCGAATTGGGTACCGGGCCCCCCCTCGAGGTCCT
CCAGCTTTTGTTCCCTTTAGTGAGGGTTAATTGCGCGCTTGGCGTAATCATGGTCATAGCTGTTTCCTGT
GTGAAATTGTTATCCGCTCACAATTCCACACAACATACGAGCCGGAAGCATAAAGTGTAAAGCCTGGGGT
GCCTAATGAGTGAGCTAACTCACATTAATTGCGTTGCGCTCACTGCCCGCTTTCCACCGGTGGTCTCTTA
G
