>Addgene plasmid #58768 | pX330A-1x4 | addgene partial sequence | sequence record 92597 | hU6-F 5'-GAGGGCCTATTTCCCATGATT-3'
AAAGTAATAATTTCTTGGGTAGTTTGCAGTTTTAAAATTATGTTTTAAAATGGACTATCATATGCTTACC
GTAACTTGAAAGTATTTCGATTTCTTGGCTTTATATATCTTGTGGAAAGGACGAAACACCGGGTCTTCGA
GAAGACCTGTTTTAGAGCTAGAAATAGCAAGTTAAAATAAGGCTAGTCCGTTATCAACTTGAAAAAGTGG
CACCGAGTCGGTGCTTTTTTGTTTTAGAGCTAGAAATAGCAAGTTAAAATAAGGCTAGTCCGTTTTTAGC
GCGTGCGCCAATTCTGCAGACAAATGGCTCTAGAGACCGGCGCCGCTACAGGGCGCGTCCCATTCGCCAT
TCAGGCTGCGCAACTGTTGGGAAGGGCGATCGGTGCGGGCCTCTTCGCTATTACNCCAGCTGGCGAAAGG
GGGATGTGCTGCAAGGCGATTAAGTTGGGTAACGCCAGGGTTTTCCCAGTCACGACGTTGTAAAACGACG
GCCAGTGAGCGCGCGTAATACGACTCACTATAGGGCGAATTGGGTACCGGGCCCCCCCTC
