>Addgene plasmid #58768 | pX330A-1x4 | addgene partial sequence | sequence record 96402 | hSpCas9-R1 5'-CGCTCGTGCTTCTTATCCTC-3'
TCGTCCACCTTGGCCATCTCGTTGCTGAAGATCTCTTGCAGATAGCAGATCCGGTTCTTCCGTCTGGTGT
ATCTTCTTCTGGCGGTTCTCTTCAGCCGGGTGGCCTCGGCTGTTTCGCCGCTGTCGAACAGCAGGGCTCC
GATCAGGTTCTTCTTGATGCTGTGCCGGTCGGTGTTGCCCAGCACCTTGAATTTCTTGCTGGGCACCTTG
TACTCGTCGGTGATCACGGCCCAGCCCACAGAGTTGGTGCCGATGTCCAGGCCGATGCTGTACTTCTTGT
CGGCTGCTGGGACTCCGTGGATACCGACCTTCCGCTTCTTCTTTGGGGCCATCTTATCGTCATCGTCTTT
GTAATCAATATCATGATCCTTGTAGTCTCCGTCGTGGTCCTTATAGTCCATGGTGGCACCGGTCCAACCT
GAAAAAAAGTGATTTCAGGCAGGTGCTCCAGGTAATTAAACATTAATACCCCACCAACCAACCATCCCTT
AAACCCTTACCTCTTGCTCAGCTAATTACAGCCCG
