>Addgene plasmid #58768 | pX330A-1x4 | addgene partial sequence | sequence record 96407 | pCBhProF2 5'-agggtttaagggatggttgg-3'
ACTACAAGGATCATGATATTGATTACAAAGACGATGACGATAAGATGGCCCCAAAGAAGAAGCGGAAGGT
CGGTATCCACGGAGTCCCAGCAGCCGACAAGAAGTACAGCATCGGCCTGGACATCGGCACCAACTCTGTG
GGCTGGGCCGTGATCACCGACGAGTACAAGGTGCCCAGCAAGAAATTCAAGGTGCTGGGCAACACCGACC
GGCACAGCATCAAGAAGAACCTGATCGGAGCCCTGCTGTTC
