>Addgene plasmid #58768 | pX330A-1x4 | addgene partial sequence | sequence record 96409 | LacZ-F2 5'-cctcttcgctattacgccag-3'
TAGGGCGAATTGGGTACCGGGCCCCCCCTCGAGGTCCTCCAGCTTTTGTTCCCTTTAGTGAGGGTTAATT
GCGCGCTTGGCGTAATCATGGTCATAGCTGTTTCCTGTGTGAAATTGTTATCCGCTCACAATTCCACACA
ACATACGAGCCGGAAGCATAAAGTGTAAAGCCTGGGGTGCCTAATGAGTGAGCTAACTCACATTAATTGC
GTTGCGCTCACTGCCCGCTTTCCACCGGTGGTCTCTTAGAGGTACCCGTTACATAACTTACGGTAAATGG
CCCGCCTGGCTGACCGCCCAACGACCCCCGCCCATTGACGTCAATAGTAACGCCAATAGGGACTTTCCAT
TGACGTCA
