>Addgene plasmid #58768 | pX330A-1x4 | addgene partial sequence | sequence record 96412 | CAGenhancer-F 5'-GGGCGTACTTGGCATATGAT-3'
AGCGCGCGTAATACGACTCACTATAGGGCGAATTGGGTACCGGGCCCCCCCTCGAGGTCCTCCAGCTTTT
GTTCCCTTTAGTGAGGGTTAATTGCGCGCTTGGCGTAATCATGGTCATAGCTGTTTCCTGTGNGAAATTG
TTATCCGCTCACAATTCCACACAACATACGAGCCGGAAGCATAAAGTGTAAAGCCTGGGGTGCCTAATGA
GTGAGCTAACTCACATTAATTGCGTTGCGCTCACTGCCCGCTTTCCACCGGTGGTCTCTTAGAGGTACCC
GTTACATAACTTACGGTAAATGGCCCGCCTGGCTGACCGCCCAACGACCCCCGCCCATTGACGTCAATAG
TAACGCCAATAGGGACTTTCCATTGACGTCAATGGGTGGAGTATTTACGGTAAACTGCCCACTTGGCAGT
ACATCAAGTGTATCATATGCCAAGTACGCCCCCTATTGAC
